Addgene plasmid #60208: pcDNA_DiCre_60.F2
Purpose: Expresses a fusion protein of FRB-linker peptide 2- Cre(60-343)
Depositing lab: Jean-Paul Herman. Depositing organization: Aix-Marseille Universite. Publication: Regulation of Cre recombinase by ligand-induced complementation of inactive fragments. Jullien N, Sampieri F, Enjalbert A, Herman JP. Nucleic Acids Res. 2003 Nov 1;31(21):e131. PubMed 14576331.
Backbone
  Vector backbone: pcDNA3.1
  Backbone manufacturer: Life Technologies
  Backbone size w/o insert (bp): 5428
  Total vector size (bp): 6619
  Vector type: Mammalian Expression
Growth in bacteria
  Bacterial resistance: Ampicillin, 100 μg/mL
  Growth temperature: 37°C
  Growth strain: DH5alpha
  Copy number: High Copy
Gene/Insert
  Gene/Insert name: Cre recombinase
  Species: H. sapiens (human), Synthetic; Bacteriophage P1
  Insert size (bp): 1199
  Mutation: amino acids 2021-2112 of FRAP with a T2098L mutation; amino acids 60-343 of humanized version of Cre recombinase
  GenBank ID: NC_005856.1 NM_004958.3
  Entrez Gene: CD207 (a.k.a. CLEC4K)
  Promoter: CMV
  Tag / fusion protein: FRAP (N terminal on insert); Nuclear localisation signal (N terminal on insert)
  Cloning method: Restriction Enzyme; 5′ cloning site EcoR1 (not destroyed); 3′ cloning site PmeI (not destroyed)
  Sequencing primers: 5′ T7; 3′ BGHrev
Terms and licenses: Academic/Nonprofit Terms; Industry Terms: Not Available to Industry
How to cite: pcDNA_DiCre_60.F2 was a gift from Jean-Paul Herman (Addgene plasmid # 60208 ; http://n2t.net/addgene:60208 ; RRID:Addgene_60208)
