[The description below was written by a language model from this plasmid's Addgene catalogue record and pLannotate feature annotations shown in this document.]
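Description:
pcDNA_DiCre_60.F2 is a 6.6 kb mammalian expression plasmid built on the pcDNA3.1 backbone that encodes one half of a ligand-inducible split Cre ("DiCre") system. It is propagated in E. coli through a high-copy ColE1/pUC-type origin with ampicillin selection (AmpR under its own bla promoter), and also carries an f1 origin. For selection in mammalian cells, the backbone provides a neomycin phosphotransferase gene driven by the SV40 early promoter and terminated by an SV40 polyadenylation signal. Several small annotated fragments (bom, an HIV-1 LTR fragment, ble, lacI and lac promoter/operator pieces) appear to be backbone remnants or short sequence matches rather than functional parts of the design.

The payload, cloned between EcoRI and PmeI sites, sits downstream of the CMV immediate-early enhancer and promoter and upstream of the bovine growth hormone polyadenylation signal; a T7 promoter lies just before the insert. The open reading frame fuses a nuclear localisation signal and the FRB domain of human FRAP (residues 2021–2112, carrying the T2098L mutation) through a linker peptide ("linker 2") to residues 60–343 of a humanized bacteriophage P1 Cre recombinase. This C-terminal Cre fragment is inactive on its own. As the associated publication title indicates, recombinase activity is regulated by ligand-induced complementation of inactive fragments. FRB binds rapamycin, and the T2098L variant accommodates synthetic analogues such as AP21967, so ligand would bring this fragment together with a complementary Cre fragment on a partner construct, presumably fused to an FKBP-type domain, though that partner is not described in this record. The catalogue's Entrez link to CD207 appears unrelated to the annotated insert.
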