Features (pLannotate 1.2.2; 21 found; start..end, strand, type, name):
     28..80      -  misc_feature   bom (fragment): basis of mobility region from pBR322
    235..614     +  enhancer       CMV enhancer: human cytomegalovirus immediate early enhancer
    615..818     +  promoter       CMV promoter: human cytomegalovirus (CMV) immediate early promoter
    814..847     +  LTR            5' LTR (truncated) (fragment): truncated 5' long terminal repeat (LTR) from HIV-1
    863..881     +  promoter       T7 promoter: promoter for bacteriophage T7 RNA polymerase
    997..1272    +  CDS            FRB*: T2098L mutant of FKBP-rapamycin binding domain of human FRAP binds synthetic ligands such as AP21967
   1309..2160    +  CDS            cre (fragment): RECR_BPP1 - Experimental evidence at protein level: Swiss-Prot protein existence level 1. Catalyzes site-specific recombination between two 34-base- pair LOXP sites. Its role is to maintain the phage genome as a monomeric unit-copy plasmid in the lysogenic state. From Escherichia phage P1 (Bacteriophage P1).
   2219..2443    +  polyA_signal   bGH poly(A) signal: bovine growth hormone polyadenylation signal
   2447..2468    +  promoter       SV40 promoter (fragment): SV40 enhancer and early promoter
   2489..2917    +  rep_origin     f1 ori (sequence partly withheld): f1 bacteriophage origin of replication; arrow indicates direction of (+) strand synthesis
   2931..3260    +  promoter       SV40 promoter: SV40 enhancer and early promoter
   3327..4118    +  CDS            neo: KKA2_KLEPN - Also known as kan, nptII. Experimental evidence at protein level: Swiss-Prot protein existence level 1. Resistance to kanamycin, neomycin, paromomycin, ribostamycin, butirosin and gentamicin B. From Klebsiella pneumoniae.
   4142..4300    +  CDS            ble (fragment): BLE_KLEPN - Experimental evidence at protein level: Swiss-Prot protein existence level 1. Binding protein with a strong affinity to the bleomycin family of antibiotics. Binds to CL990; an antimitotic-antibiotic compound. From Klebsiella pneumoniae.
   4295..4416    +  polyA_signal   SV40 poly(A) signal: SV40 polyadenylation signal
   4489..4505    -  protein_bind   lac operator: The lac repressor binds to the lac operator to inhibit transcription in E. coli. This inhibition can be relieved by adding lactose or isopropyl-β-D-thiogalactopyranoside (IPTG). lac repressor encoded by lacI
   4513..4543    -  promoter       lac promoter: promoter for the E. coli lac operon
   4558..4579    -  protein_bind   CAP binding site: CAP binding activates transcription in the presence of cAMP. E. coli catabolite activator protein
   4592..4684    -  CDS            lacI (fragment): lac repressor; lacI; The lac repressor binds to the lac operator to inhibit transcription in E. coli. This inhibition can be relieved by adding lactose or isopropyl-β-D-thiogalactopyranoside (IPTG).
   4867..5452    -  rep_origin     ori: high-copy-number ColE1/pMB1/pBR322/pUC origin of replication
   5623..6483    -  CDS            AmpR: β-lactamase; bla; confers resistance to ampicillin, carbenicillin, and related antibiotics
   6484..6588    -  promoter       AmpR promoter: bla
>Addgene plasmid #60208 | pcDNA_DiCre_60.F2 | depositor full sequence | sequence record 96298 | pcDNA_DiCre_60.F2 sequence 6619 bps
GACGGATCGGGAGATCTCCCGATCCCCTATGGTGCACTCTCAGTACAATCTGCTCTGATGCCGCATAGTT
AAGCCAGTATCTGCTCCCTGCTTGTGTGTTGGAGGTCGCTGAGTAGTGCGCGAGCAAAATTTAAGCTACA
ACAAGGCAAGGCTTGACCGACAATTGCATGAAGAATCTGCTTAGGGTTAGGCGTTTTGCGCTGCTTCGCG
ATGTACGGGCCAGATATACGCGTTGACATTGATTATTGACTAGTTATTAATAGTAATCAATTACGGGGTC
ATTAGTTCATAGCCCATATATGGAGTTCCGCGTTACATAACTTACGGTAAATGGCCCGCCTGGCTGACCG
CCCAACGACCCCCGCCCATTGACGTCAATAATGACGTATGTTCCCATAGTAACGCCAATAGGGACTTTCC
ATTGACGTCAATGGGTGGAGTATTTACGGTAAACTGCCCACTTGGCAGTACATCAAGTGTATCATATGCC
AAGTACGCCCCCTATTGACGTCAATGACGGTAAATGGCCCGCCTGGCATTATGCCCAGTACATGACCTTA
TGGGACTTTCCTACTTGGCAGTACATCTACGTATTAGTCATCGCTATTACCATGGTGATGCGGTTTTGGC
AGTACATCAATGGGCGTGGATAGCGGTTTGACTCACGGGGATTTCCAAGTCTCCACCCCATTGACGTCAA
TGGGAGTTTGTTTTGGCACCAAAATCAACGGGACTTTCCAAAATGTCGTAACAACTCCGCCCCATTGACG
CAAATGGGCGGTAGGCGTGTACGGTGGGAGGTCTATATAAGCAGAGCTCTCTGGCTAACTAGAGAACCCA
CTGCTTACTGGCTTATCGAAATTAATACGACTCACTATAGGGAGACCCAAGCTGGCTAGGATCGATCCAC
TAGTCCAGTGTGGTGGAATTCTGCAGATATCCAGCACAGTGGCGGCCGCCACCATGGCCCCTAAGAAGAA
GAGAAAGGTGTCTAGAATCCTCTGGCATGAGATGTGGCATGAAGGCCTGGAAGAGGCATCTCGTTTGTAC
TTTGGGGAAAGGAACGTGAAAGGCATGTTTGAGGTGCTGGAGCCCTTGCATGCTATGATGGAACGGGGCC
CCCAGACTCTGAAGGAAACATCCTTTAATCAGGCCTATGGTCGAGATTTAATGGAGGCCCAAGAGTGGTG
CAGGAAGTACATGAAATCAGGGAATGTCAAGGACCTCCTCCAAGCCTGGGACCTCTATTATCATGTGTTC
CGACGAATCTCAGCTAGCCCCAGCAACCCCGGCGCCAGCAACGGATCCAACAGGAAATGGTTCCCTGCTG
AACCTGAGGATGTGAGGGACTACCTCCTGTACCTGCAAGCCAGAGGCCTGGCTGTGAAGACCATCCAACA
GCACCTGGGCCAGCTCAACATGCTGCACAGGAGATCTGGCCTGCCTCGCCCTTCTGACTCCAATGCTGTG
TCCCTGGTGATGAGGAGAATCAGAAAGGAGAATGTGGATGCTGGGGAGAGAGCCAAGCAGGCCCTGGCCT
TTGAACGCACTGACTTTGACCAAGTCAGATCCCTGATGGAGAACTCTGACAGATGCCAGGACATCAGGAA
CCTGGCCTTCCTGGGCATTGCCTACAACACCCTGCTGCGCATTGCCGAAATTGCCAGAATCAGAGTGAAG
GACATCTCCCGCACCGATGGTGGGAGAATGCTGATCCACATTGGCAGGACCAAGACCCTGGTGTCCACAG
CTGGTGTGGAGAAGGCCCTGTCCCTGGGGGTTACCAAGCTGGTGGAGAGATGGATCTCTGTGTCTGGTGT
GGCTGATGACCCCAACAACTACCTGTTCTGCCGGGTCAGAAAGAATGGTGTGGCTGCCCCTTCTGCCACC
TCCCAACTGTCCACCCGGGCCCTGGAAGGGATCTTTGAGGCCACCCACCGCCTGATCTATGGTGCCAAGG
ATGACTCTGGGCAGAGATACCTGGCCTGGTCTGGCCACTCTGCCAGAGTGGGTGCTGCCAGGGACATGGC
CAGGGCTGGTGTGTCCATCCCTGAAATCATGCAGGCTGGTGGCTGGACCAATGTGAACATTGTGATGAAC
TACATCAGAAACCTGGACTCTGAGACTGGGGCCATGGTGAGGCTGCTCGAGGATGGGGACTGAGATCTGG
GGCCGCTCGAGTCTAGAGGGCCCGTTTAAACCCGCTGATCAGCCTCGACTGTGCCTTCTAGTTGCCAGCC
ATCTGTTGTTTGCCCCTCCCCCGTGCCTTCCTTGACCCTGGAAGGTGCCACTCCCACTGTCCTTTCCTAA
TAAAATGAGGAAATTGCATCGCATTGTCTGAGTAGGTGTCATTCTATTCTGGGGGGTGGGGTGGGGCAGG
ACAGCAAGGGGGAGGATTGGGAAGACAATAGCAGGCATGCTGGGGATGCGGTGGGCTCTATGGCTTCTGA
GGCGGAAAGAACCAGCTGGGGCTCTAGGGGGTATCCCC
[124 nt withheld, positions 2489-2612]
C
[91 nt withheld, positions 2614-2704]
A
[49 nt withheld, positions 2706-2754]
CCTTTGACGTTGGAGTCCACGTTCTTT
[37 nt withheld, positions 2782-2818]
ACCCTATCTCGGTCTATTCTTTTGATTTATAAGGGATTTTGCCGATTTCGGCCTATTGGTTAAAAAATGA
GCTGATTTAACAAAAATTTAACGCGAATTAATTCTGTGGAATGTGTGTCAGTTAGGGTGTGGAAAGTCCC
CAGGCTCCCCAGCAGGCAGAAGTATGCAAAGCATGCATCTCAATTAGTCAGCAACCAGGTGTGGAAAGTC
CCCAGGCTCCCCAGCAGGCAGAAGTATGCAAAGCATGCATCTCAATTAGTCAGCAACCATAGTCCCGCCC
CTAACTCCGCCCATCCCGCCCCTAACTCCGCCCAGTTCCGCCCATTCTCCGCCCCATGGCTGACTAATTT
TTTTTATTTATGCAGAGGCCGAGGCCGCCTCTGCCTCTGAGCTATTCCAGAAGTAGTGAGGAGGCTTTTT
TGGAGGCCTAGGCTTTTGCAAAAAGCTCCCGGGAGCTTGTATATCCATTTTCGGATCTGATCAAGAGACA
GGATGAGGATCGTTTCGCATGATTGAACAAGATGGATTGCACGCAGGTTCTCCGGCCGCTTGGGTGGAGA
GGCTATTCGGCTATGACTGGGCACAACAGACAATCGGCTGCTCTGATGCCGCCGTGTTCCGGCTGTCAGC
GCAGGGGCGCCCGGTTCTTTTTGTCAAGACCGACCTGTCCGGTGCCCTGAATGAACTGCAGGACGAGGCA
GCGCGGCTATCGTGGCTGGCCACGACGGGCGTTCCTTGCGCAGCTGTGCTCGACGTTGTCACTGAAGCGG
GAAGGGACTGGCTGCTATTGGGCGAAGTGCCGGGGCAGGATCTCCTGTCATCTCACCTTGCTCCTGCCGA
GAAAGTATCCATCATGGCTGATGCAATGCGGCGGCTGCATACGCTTGATCCGGCTACCTGCCCATTCGAC
CACCAAGCGAAACATCGCATCGAGCGAGCACGTACTCGGATGGAAGCCGGTCTTGTCGATCAGGATGATC
TGGACGAAGAGCATCAGGGGCTCGCGCCAGCCGAACTGTTCGCCAGGCTCAAGGCGCGCATGCCCGACGG
CGAGGATCTCGTCGTGACCCATGGCGATGCCTGCTTGCCGAATATCATGGTGGAAAATGGCCGCTTTTCT
GGATTCATCGACTGTGGCCGGCTGGGTGTGGCGGACCGCTATCAGGACATAGCGTTGGCTACCCGTGATA
TTGCTGAAGAGCTTGGCGGCGAATGGGCTGACCGCTTCCTCGTGCTTTACGGTATCGCCGCTCCCGATTC
GCAGCGCATCGCCTTCTATCGCCTTCTTGACGAGTTCTTCTGAGCGGGACTCTGGGGTTCGAAATGACCG
ACCAAGCGACGCCCAACCTGCCATCACGAGATTTCGATTCCACCGCCGCCTTCTATGAAAGGTTGGGCTT
CGGAATCGTTTTCCGGGACGCCGGCTGGATGATCCTCCAGCGCGGGGATCTCATGCTGGAGTTCTTCGCC
CACCCCAACTTGTTTATTGCAGCTTATAATGGTTACAAATAAAGCAATAGCATCACAAATTTCACAAATA
AAGCATTTTTTTCACTGCATTCTAGTTGTGGTTTGTCCAAACTCATCAATGTATCTTATCATGTCTGTAT
ACCGTCGACCTCTAGCTAGAGCTTGGCGTAATCATGGTCATAGCTGTTTCCTGTGTGAAATTGTTATCCG
CTCACAATTCCACACAACATACGAGCCGGAAGCATAAAGTGTAAAGCCTGGGGTGCCTAATGAGTGAGCT
AACTCACATTAATTGCGTTGCGCTCACTGCCCGCTTTCCAGTCGGGAAACCTGTCGTGCCAGCTGCATTA
ATGAATCGGCCAACGCGCGGGGAGAGGCGGTTTGCGTATTGGGCGCTCTTCCGCTTCCTCGCTCACTGAC
TCGCTGCGCTCGGTCGTTCGGCTGCGGCGAGCGGTATCAGCTCACTCAAAGGCGGTAATACGGTTATCCA
CAGAATCAGGGGATAACGCAGGAAAGAACATGTGAGCAAAAGGCCAGCAAAAGGCCAGGAACCGTAAAAA
GGCCGCGTTGCTGGCGTTTTTCCATAGGCTCCGCCCCCCTGACGAGCATCACAAAAATCGACGCTCAAGT
CAGAGGTGGCGAAACCCGACAGGACTATAAAGATACCAGGCGTTTCCCCCTGGAAGCTCCCTCGTGCGCT
CTCCTGTTCCGACCCTGCCGCTTACCGGATACCTGTCCGCCTTTCTCCCTTCGGGAAGCGTGGCGCTTTC
TCATAGCTCACGCTGTAGGTATCTCAGTTCGGTGTAGGTCGTTCGCTCCAAGCTGGGCTGTGTGCACGAA
CCCCCCGTTCAGCCCGACCGCTGCGCCTTATCCGGTAACTATCGTCTTGAGTCCAACCCGGTAAGACACG
ACTTATCGCCACTGGCAGCAGCCACTGGTAACAGGATTAGCAGAGCGAGGTATGTAGGCGGTGCTACAGA
GTTCTTGAAGTGGTGGCCTAACTACGGCTACACTAGAAGAACAGTATTTGGTATCTGCGCTCTGCTGAAG
CCAGTTACCTTCGGAAAAAGAGTTGGTAGCTCTTGATCCGGCAAACAAACCACCGCTGGTAGCGGTTTTT
TTGTTTGCAAGCAGCAGATTACGCGCAGAAAAAAAGGATCTCAAGAAGATCCTTTGATCTTTTCTACGGG
GTCTGACGCTCAGTGGAACGAAAACTCACGTTAAGGGATTTTGGTCATGAGATTATCAAAAAGGATCTTC
ACCTAGATCCTTTTAAATTAAAAATGAAGTTTTAAATCAATCTAAAGTATATATGAGTAAACTTGGTCTG
ACAGTTACCAATGCTTAATCAGTGAGGCACCTATCTCAGCGATCTGTCTATTTCGTTCATCCATAGTTGC
CTGACTCCCCGTCGTGTAGATAACTACGATACGGGAGGGCTTACCATCTGGCCCCAGTGCTGCAATGATA
CCGCGAGACCCACGCTCACCGGCTCCAGATTTATCAGCAATAAACCAGCCAGCCGGAAGGGCCGAGCGCA
GAAGTGGTCCTGCAACTTTATCCGCCTCCATCCAGTCTATTAATTGTTGCCGGGAAGCTAGAGTAAGTAG
TTCGCCAGTTAATAGTTTGCGCAACGTTGTTGCCATTGCTACAGGCATCGTGGTGTCACGCTCGTCGTTT
GGTATGGCTTCATTCAGCTCCGGTTCCCAACGATCAAGGCGAGTTACATGATCCCCCATGTTGTGCAAAA
AAGCGGTTAGCTCCTTCGGTCCTCCGATCGTTGTCAGAAGTAAGTTGGCCGCAGTGTTATCACTCATGGT
TATGGCAGCACTGCATAATTCTCTTACTGTCATGCCATCCGTAAGATGCTTTTCTGTGACTGGTGAGTAC
TCAACCAAGTCATTCTGAGAATAGTGTATGCGGCGACCGAGTTGCTCTTGCCCGGCGTCAATACGGGATA
ATACCGCGCCACATAGCAGAACTTTAAAAGTGCTCATCATTGGAAAACGTTCTTCGGGGCGAAAACTCTC
AAGGATCTTACCGCTGTTGAGATCCAGTTCGATGTAACCCACTCGTGCACCCAACTGATCTTCAGCATCT
TTTACTTTCACCAGCGTTTCTGGGTGAGCAAAAACAGGAAGGCAAAATGCCGCAAAAAAGGGAATAAGGG
CGACACGGAAATGTTGAATACTCATACTCTTCCTTTTTCAATATTATTGAAGCATTTATCAGGGTTATTG
TCTCATGAGCGGATACATATTTGAATGTATTTAGAAAAATAAACAAATAGGGGTTCCGCGCACATTTCCC
CGAAAAGTGCCACCTGACGTC
