>Addgene plasmid #60208 | pcDNA_DiCre_60.F2 | depositor partial sequence | sequence record 96303 | Sequence of inserted fusion protein
ATGGCCCCTAAGAAGAAGAGAAAGGTGTCTAGAATCCTCTGGCATGAGATGTGGCATGAAGGCCTGGAAG
AGGCATCTCGTTTGTACTTTGGGGAAAGGAACGTGAAAGGCATGTTTGAGGTGCTGGAGCCCTTGCATGC
TATGATGGAACGGGGCCCCCAGACTCTGAAGGAAACATCCTTTAATCAGGCCTATGGTCGAGATTTAATG
GAGGCCCAAGAGTGGTGCAGGAAGTACATGAAATCAGGGAATGTCAAGGACCTCCTCCAAGCCTGGGACC
TCTATTATCATGTGTTCCGACGAATCTCAGCTAGCCCCAGCAACCCCGGCGCCAGCAACGGATCCAACAG
GAAATGGTTCCCTGCTGAACCTGAGGATGTGAGGGACTACCTCCTGTACCTGCAAGCCAGAGGCCTGGCT
GTGAAGACCATCCAACAGCACCTGGGCCAGCTCAACATGCTGCACAGGAGATCTGGCCTGCCTCGCCCTT
CTGACTCCAATGCTGTGTCCCTGGTGATGAGGAGAATCAGAAAGGAGAATGTGGATGCTGGGGAGAGAGC
CAAGCAGGCCCTGGCCTTTGAACGCACTGACTTTGACCAAGTCAGATCCCTGATGGAGAACTCTGACAGA
TGCCAGGACATCAGGAACCTGGCCTTCCTGGGCATTGCCTACAACACCCTGCTGCGCATTGCCGAAATTG
CCAGAATCAGAGTGAAGGACATCTCCCGCACCGATGGTGGGAGAATGCTGATCCACATTGGCAGGACCAA
GACCCTGGTGTCCACAGCTGGTGTGGAGAAGGCCCTGTCCCTGGGGGTTACCAAGCTGGTGGAGAGATGG
ATCTCTGTGTCTGGTGTGGCTGATGACCCCAACAACTACCTGTTCTGCCGGGTCAGAAAGAATGGTGTGG
CTGCCCCTTCTGCCACCTCCCAACTGTCCACCCGGGCCCTGGAAGGGATCTTTGAGGCCACCCACCGCCT
GATCTATGGTGCCAAGGATGACTCTGGGCAGAGATACCTGGCCTGGTCTGGCCACTCTGCCAGAGTGGGT
GCTGCCAGGGACATGGCCAGGGCTGGTGTGTCCATCCCTGAAATCATGCAGGCTGGTGGCTGGACCAATG
TGAACATTGTGATGAACTACATCAGAAACCTGGACTCTGAGACTGGGGCCATGGTGAGGCTGCTCGAGGA
TGGGGAC
