>Addgene plasmid #60208 | pcDNA_DiCre_60.F2 | addgene partial sequence | sequence record 101947 | CMV-F 5'-CGCAAATGGGCGGTAGGCGTG-3'
CAGAGCTCTCTGGCTAACTAGAGAACCCACTGCTTACTGGCTTATCGAAATTAATACGACTCACTATAGG
GAGACCCAAGCTGGCTAGGATCGATCCACTAGTCCAGTGTGGTGGAATTCTGCAGATATCCAGCACAGTG
GCGGCCGCCACCATGGCCCCTAAGAAGAAGAGAAAGGTGTCTAGAATCCTCTGGCATGAGATGTGGCATG
AAGGCCTGGAAGAGGCATCTCGTTTGTACTTTGGGGAAAGGAACGTGAAAGGCATGTTTGAGGTGCTGGA
GCCCTTGCATGCTATGATGGAACGGGGCCCCCAGACTCTGAAGGAAACATCCTTTAATCAGGCCTATGGT
CGAGATTTAATGGAGGCCCAAGAGTGGTGCAGGAAGTACATGAAATCAGGGAATGTCAAGGACCTCCTCC
AAGCCTGGGACCTCTATTATCATGTGTTCCGACGAATCTCAGCTAGCCCCAGCAACCCCGGCGCCAGCAA
CGGATCCAACAGGAAATGGTTCCCTGCTGAACCTGAGGATGTGAGGGACTACCTCCTGTACCTGCAAGCC
AGAGGCCTGGCTGTGAAGACCATCCAACAGCACCTGGGCCAGCTCAACATGCTGCACAGGAGATCTGGCC
TGCCTCGCCCTTCTGACTCCAATGCTGTGTCCCTGGTGATGAGGAGAATCAGAAAGGAGAATGTGGATGC
TGGGGAGAGAGCCAAGCAGGCCCTGGCCTTTGAACGCACTGACTTTGACCAAGTCAGATCCCTGATGGAG
AACTCTGACAGATGCCAGGACATCAGGAACCTGGCCTTCCTGGGCATTGCCTACAACACCCTGCTGCGCA
TTGCCGAAATTGCCAGAATCAGAGTGAAGGACATCTCCCGCACCGATGGTGGGAGAATGCTGATCCACAT
TGGCAGGACCAAGACCCTGGTGTCCACAGCTGGTGTGG
