>Addgene plasmid #60208 | pcDNA_DiCre_60.F2 | addgene partial sequence | sequence record 101951 | bgh_pA_d2r 5'-ACTCAGACAATGCGATGCAAtttc-3'
GGGAGTGGCACCTTCCAGGGTCAAGGAAGGCACGGGGGAGGGGCAAACAACAGATGGCTGGCAACTAGAA
GGCACAGTCGAGGCTGATCAGCGGGTTTAAACGGGCCCTCTAGACTCGAGCGGCCCCAGATCTCAGTCCC
CATCCTCGAGCAGCCTCACCATGGCCCCAGTCTCAGAGTCCAGGTTTCTGATGTAGTTCATCACAATGTT
CACATTGGTCCAGCCACCAGCCTGCATGATTTCAGGGATGGACACACCAGCCCTGGCCATGTCCCTGGCA
GCACCCACTCTGGCAGAGTGGCCAGACCAGGCCAGGTATCTCTGCCCAGAGTCATCCTTGGCACCATAGA
TCAGGCGGTGGGTGGCCTCAAAGATCCCTTCCAGGGCCCGGGTGGACAGTTGGGAGGTGGCAGAAGGGGC
AGCCACACCATTCTTTCTGACCCGGCAGAACAGGTAGTTGTTGGGGTCATCAGCCACACCAGACACAGAG
ATCCATCTCTCCACCAGCTTGGTAACCCCCAGGGACAGGGCCTTCTCCACACCAGCTGTGGACACCAGGG
TCTTGGTCCTGCCAATGTGGATCAGCATTCTCCCACCATCGGTGCGGGAGATGTCCTTCACTCTGATTCT
GGCAATTTCGGCAATGCGCAGCAGGGTGTTGTAGGCAATGCCCAGGAAGGCCAGGTTCCTGATGTCCTGG
CATCTGTCAGAGTTCTCCATCAGGGATCTGACTTGGTCAAAGTCAGTGCGTTCAAAGGCCAGGGCCTGCT
TGGCTCTCTCCCCAGCATCCACATTCTCCTTTCTGATTCTCCTCATCACCAGGGACACAGCATTGGAGTC
AGAAGGGCGAGGCAGGCCAGATCTCCTGTGCAGCATGTTGAGCTGGCC
